Addgene plasmid #84640: pcDNA3-mCherry-LKB1(KD)
Purpose: mCherry-tagged, LKB1(K78I); kinase-dead mutant
Depositing lab: Jin Zhang. Depositing organization: University of California, San Diego (UCSD). Publication: Visualization of Compartmentalized Kinase Activity Dynamics Using Adaptable BimKARs. Depry C, Mehta S, Li R, Zhang J. Chem Biol. 2015 Nov 19;22(11):1470-9. doi: 10.1016/j.chembiol.2015.10.004. Epub 2015 Nov 5. PubMed 26548610.
Backbone
  Vector backbone: pcDNA3
  Backbone manufacturer: Invitrogen
  Backbone size w/o insert (bp): 5500
  Total vector size (bp): 7509
  Vector type: Mammalian Expression
  Selectable markers: Neomycin (select with G418)
Growth in bacteria
  Bacterial resistance: Ampicillin, 100 μg/mL
  Growth temperature: 37°C
  Growth strain: DH5alpha
  Copy number: High Copy
Gene/Insert
  Gene/Insert name: mCherry-LBK1(K78I) (alt names: LKB1 (KD); STK11)
  Species: H. sapiens (human), Synthetic
  Insert size (bp): 2022
  Mutation: Lysine 78 mutated to Isoleucine; kinase dead
  GenBank ID: NC_000019.10
  Entrez Gene: STK11 (a.k.a. LKB1, PJS, hLKB1)
  Promoter: CMV
  Tag / fusion protein: mCherry (N terminal on insert); 6xHis (N terminal on backbone); T7 tag (gene 10 leader) (N terminal on backbone); Xpress (TM) tag (N terminal on backbone)
  Cloning method: Restriction Enzyme; 5′ cloning site BamHI (not destroyed); 3′ cloning site XbaI (not destroyed)
  Sequencing primers: 5′ T7 forward; 3′ BGH reverse
Resource information
  A portion of this plasmid was derived from a plasmid made by: Lewis Cantley (Addgene Plasmid #8591)
Terms and licenses: Academic/Nonprofit Terms; Industry Terms: Not Available to Industry
How to cite: pcDNA3-mCherry-LKB1(KD) was a gift from Jin Zhang (Addgene plasmid # 84640 ; http://n2t.net/addgene:84640 ; RRID:Addgene_84640)
