[The description below was written by a language model from this plasmid's Addgene catalogue record and pLannotate feature annotations shown in this document.]
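Description:
pcDNA3-mCherry-LKB1(KD) is a mammalian expression plasmid of about 7.5 kb built on the pcDNA3 backbone. It expresses a red-fluorescent, catalytically inactive form of the human serine/threonine kinase LKB1 (STK11). In E. coli it is maintained at high copy through a ColE1/pUC-type origin and selected with ampicillin via the β-lactamase gene. An f1 origin is also present. For mammalian cells, a separate cassette places the neomycin phosphotransferase gene between the SV40 early promoter and an SV40 polyadenylation signal, allowing G418 selection of stable transfectants.

The payload is driven by the CMV immediate-early enhancer and promoter and terminated by the bovine growth hormone polyadenylation signal. The open reading frame begins with a leader carried on the vector side, comprising a 6xHis tag (which the automated annotation labels as a fragment of a composite tag), the T7 gene 10 leader and the Xpress epitope with its enterokinase site. This is followed by mCherry fused in frame to the N terminus of LKB1. The roughly 2 kb mCherry-LKB1 insert was cloned between BamHI and XbaI sites, both of which are retained. LKB1 carries the K78I substitution, lysine 78 changed to isoleucine, which the record describes as kinase-dead. T7 and SP6 phage promoters flank the insert and can serve for in vitro transcription or as sequencing primer sites. Short annotated matches to an HIV-1 LTR, ble, lacI and an SV40 promoter fragment appear to be incidental backbone remnants rather than functional elements.

The mCherry tag lets expressing cells and the fusion's localization be seen by fluorescence. The record does not spell out how the plasmid was used, but a kinase-dead mutant typically serves as a negative control alongside wild-type LKB1. The associated study concerns imaging compartmentalized kinase activity with biosensors.
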