Features (pLannotate 1.2.2; 25 found; start..end, strand, type, name):
      1..21      +  CDS            capTEV™ (fragment): composite tag for in vivo biotinylation, TEV protease cleavage, and 6xHis tagging
     22..54      +  CDS            T7 tag (gene 10 leader): leader peptide from bacteriophage T7 gene 10 promotes efficient translation in E. coli
     58..81      +  CDS            Xpress™ tag: Xpress™ epitope tag, including an enterokinase recognition and cleavage site
     88..795     +  CDS            mCherry: mCherry is a basic (constitutively fluorescent) red fluorescent protein published in 2004, derived from Discosoma sp.. It is reported to be a very rapidly-maturing monomer with low acid sensitivity.
    808..2106    +  CDS            STK11: STK11_HUMAN - Also known as LKB1, PJS. Experimental evidence at protein level: Swiss-Prot protein existence level 1. [Isoform 2]: Has a role in spermiogenesis. From Homo sapiens (Human).
   2140..2158    -  promoter       SP6 promoter: promoter for bacteriophage SP6 RNA polymerase
   2184..2408    +  polyA_signal   bGH poly(A) signal: bovine growth hormone polyadenylation signal
   2412..2433    +  promoter       SV40 promoter (fragment): SV40 enhancer and early promoter
   2454..2882    +  rep_origin     f1 ori (sequence partly withheld): f1 bacteriophage origin of replication; arrow indicates direction of (+) strand synthesis
   2896..3225    +  promoter       SV40 promoter: SV40 enhancer and early promoter
   3292..4083    +  CDS            neo: KKA2_KLEPN - Also known as kan, nptII. Experimental evidence at protein level: Swiss-Prot protein existence level 1. Resistance to kanamycin, neomycin, paromomycin, ribostamycin, butirosin and gentamicin B. From Klebsiella pneumoniae.
   4107..4265    +  CDS            ble (fragment): BLE_KLEPN - Experimental evidence at protein level: Swiss-Prot protein existence level 1. Binding protein with a strong affinity to the bleomycin family of antibiotics. Binds to CL990; an antimitotic-antibiotic compound. From Klebsiella pneumoniae.
   4260..4381    +  polyA_signal   SV40 poly(A) signal: SV40 polyadenylation signal
   4454..4470    -  protein_bind   lac operator: The lac repressor binds to the lac operator to inhibit transcription in E. coli. This inhibition can be relieved by adding lactose or isopropyl-β-D-thiogalactopyranoside (IPTG). lac repressor encoded by lacI
   4478..4508    -  promoter       lac promoter: promoter for the E. coli lac operon
   4523..4544    -  protein_bind   CAP binding site: CAP binding activates transcription in the presence of cAMP. E. coli catabolite activator protein
   4557..4649    -  CDS            lacI (fragment): lac repressor; lacI; The lac repressor binds to the lac operator to inhibit transcription in E. coli. This inhibition can be relieved by adding lactose or isopropyl-β-D-thiogalactopyranoside (IPTG).
   4832..5420    -  rep_origin     ori: high-copy-number ColE1/pMB1/pBR322/pUC origin of replication
   5591..6451    -  CDS            AmpR: β-lactamase; bla; confers resistance to ampicillin, carbenicillin, and related antibiotics
   6452..6556    -  promoter       AmpR promoter: bla
   6615..6667    -  misc_feature   bom (fragment): basis of mobility region from pBR322
   6822..7201    +  enhancer       CMV enhancer: human cytomegalovirus immediate early enhancer
   7202..7405    +  promoter       CMV promoter: human cytomegalovirus (CMV) immediate early promoter
   7401..7434    +  LTR            5' LTR (truncated) (fragment): truncated 5' long terminal repeat (LTR) from HIV-1
   7450..7468    +  promoter       T7 promoter: promoter for bacteriophage T7 RNA polymerase
>Addgene plasmid #84640 | pcDNA3-mCherry-LKB1(KD) | addgene full sequence | sequence record 176148 | Addgene NGS Result
CATCATCATCATCATCATGGTATGGCTAGCATGACTGGTGGACAGCAAATGGGTCGGGATCTGTACGACG
ATGACGATAAGGATCCCATGGTGAGCAAGGGCGAGGAGGATAACATGGCCATCATCAAGGAGTTCATGCG
CTTCAAGGTGCACATGGAGGGCTCCGTGAACGGCCACGAGTTCGAGATCGAGGGCGAGGGCGAGGGCCGC
CCCTACGAGGGCACCCAGACCGCCAAGCTGAAGGTGACCAAGGGTGGCCCCCTGCCCTTCGCCTGGGACA
TCCTGTCCCCTCAGTTCATGTACGGCTCCAAGGCCTACGTGAAGCACCCCGCCGACATCCCCGACTACTT
GAAGCTGTCCTTCCCCGAGGGCTTCAAGTGGGAGCGCGTGATGAACTTCGAGGACGGCGGCGTGGTGACC
GTGACCCAGGACTCCTCCCTGCAGGACGGCGAGTTCATCTACAAGGTGAAGCTGCGCGGCACCAACTTCC
CCTCCGACGGCCCCGTAATGCAGAAGAAGACCATGGGCTGGGAGGCCTCCTCCGAGCGGATGTACCCCGA
GGACGGCGCCCTGAAGGGCGAGATCAAGCAGAGGCTGAAGCTGAAGGACGGCGGCCACTACGACGCTGAG
GTCAAGACCACCTACAAGGCCAAGAAGCCCGTGCAGCTGCCCGGCGCCTACAACGTCAACATCAAGTTGG
ACATCACCTCCCACAACGAGGACTACACCATCGTGGAACAGTACGAACGCGCCGAGGGCCGCCACTCCAC
CGGCGGCATGGACGAGCTGTACAAGGAATTCTCCAGCATGGAGGTGGTGGACCCGCAGCAGCTGGGCATG
TTCACGGAGGGCGAGCTGATGTCGGTGGGTATGGACACGTTCATCCACCGCATCGACTCCACCGAGGTCA
TCTACCAGCCGCGCCGCAAGCGGGCCAAGCTCATCGGCAAGTACCTGATGGGGGACCTGCTGGGGGAAGG
CTCTTACGGCAAGGTGAAGGAGGTGCTGGACTCGGAGACGCTGTGCAGGAGGGCCGTCATCATCCTCAAG
AAGAAGAAGTTGCGAAGGATCCCCAACGGGGAGGCCAACGTGAAGAAGGAAATTCAACTACTGAGGAGGT
TACGGCACAAAAATGTCATCCAGCTGGTGGATGTGTTATACAACGAAGAGAAGCAGAAAATGTATATGGT
GATGGAGTACTGCGTGTGTGGCATGCAGGAAATGCTGGACAGCGTGCCGGAGAAGCGTTTCCCAGTGTGC
CAGGCCCACGGGTACTTCTGTCAGCTGATTGACGGCCTGGAGTACCTGCATAGCCAGGGCATTGTGCACA
AGGACATCAAGCCGGGGAACCTGCTGCTCACCACCGGTGGCACCCTCAAAATCTCCGACCTGGGCGTGGC
CGAGGCACTGCACCCGTTCGCGGCGGACGACACCTGCCGGACCAGCCAGGGCTCCCCGGCTTTCCAGCCG
CCCGAGATTGCCAACGGCCTGGACACCTTCTCCGGCTTCAAGGTGGACATCTGGTCGGCTGGGGTCACCC
TCTACAACATCACCACGGGTCTGTACCCCTTCGAAGGGGACAACATCTACAAGTTGTTTGAGAACATCGG
GAAGGGGAGCTACGCCATCCCGGGCGACTGTGGCCCCCCGCTCTCTGACCTGCTGAAAGGGATGCTTGAG
TACGAACCGGCCAAGAGGTTCTCCATCCGGCAGATCCGGCAGCACAGCTGGTTCCGGAAGAAACATCCTC
CGGCTGAAGCACCAGTGCCCATCCCACCGAGCCCAGACACCAAGGACCGGTGGCGCAGCATGACTGTGGT
GCCGTACTTGGAGGACCTGCACGGCGCGGACGAGGACGAGGACCTCTTCGACATCGAGGATGACATCATC
TACACTCAGGACTTCACGGTGCCCGGACAGGTCCCAGAAGAGGAGGCCAGTCACAATGGACAGCGCCGGG
GCCTCCCCAAGGCCGTGTGTATGAACGGCACAGAGGCGGCGCAGCTGAGCACCAAATCCAGGGCGGAGGG
CCGGGCCCCCAACCCTGCCCGCAAGGCCTGCTCCGCCAGCAGCAAGATCCGCCGGCTGTCGGCCTGCAAG
CAGCAGTGAGGCGTCGAGCATGCATCTAGAGGGCCCTATTCTATAGTGTCACCTAAATGCTAGAGCTCGC
TGATCAGCCTCGACTGTGCCTTCTAGTTGCCAGCCATCTGTTGTTTGCCCCTCCCCCGTGCCTTCCTTGA
CCCTGGAAGGTGCCACTCCCACTGTCCTTTCCTAATAAAATGAGGAAATTGCATCGCATTGTCTGAGTAG
GTGTCATTCTATTCTGGGGGGTGGGGTGGGGCAGGACAGCAAGGGGGAGGATTGGGAAGACAATAGCAGG
CATGCTGGGGATGCGGTGGGCTCTATGGCTTCTGAGGCGGAAAGAACCAGCTGGGGCTCTAGGGGGTATC
CCC
[124 nt withheld, positions 2454-2577]
C
[91 nt withheld, positions 2579-2669]
A
[49 nt withheld, positions 2671-2719]
CCTTTGACGTTGGAGTCCACGTTCTTT
[37 nt withheld, positions 2747-2783]
ACCCTATCTCGGTCTATTCTTTTGATTTATAAGGGATTTTGCCGATTTCGGCCTATTGGTTAAAAAATGA
GCTGATTTAACAAAAATTTAACGCGAATTAATTCTGTGGAATGTGTGTCAGTTAGGGTGTGGAAAGTCCC
CAGGCTCCCCAGCAGGCAGAAGTATGCAAAGCATGCATCTCAATTAGTCAGCAACCAGGTGTGGAAAGTC
CCCAGGCTCCCCAGCAGGCAGAAGTATGCAAAGCATGCATCTCAATTAGTCAGCAACCATAGTCCCGCCC
CTAACTCCGCCCATCCCGCCCCTAACTCCGCCCAGTTCCGCCCATTCTCCGCCCCATGGCTGACTAATTT
TTTTTATTTATGCAGAGGCCGAGGCCGCCTCTGCCTCTGAGCTATTCCAGAAGTAGTGAGGAGGCTTTTT
TGGAGGCCTAGGCTTTTGCAAAAAGCTCCCGGGAGCTTGTATATCCATTTTCGGATCTGATCAAGAGACA
GGATGAGGATCGTTTCGCATGATTGAACAAGATGGATTGCACGCAGGTTCTCCGGCCGCTTGGGTGGAGA
GGCTATTCGGCTATGACTGGGCACAACAGACAATCGGCTGCTCTGATGCCGCCGTGTTCCGGCTGTCAGC
GCAGGGGCGCCCGGTTCTTTTTGTCAAGACCGACCTGTCCGGTGCCCTGAATGAACTGCAGGACGAGGCA
GCGCGGCTATCGTGGCTGGCCACGACGGGCGTTCCTTGCGCAGCTGTGCTCGACGTTGTCACTGAAGCGG
GAAGGGACTGGCTGCTATTGGGCGAAGTGCCGGGGCAGGATCTCCTGTCATCTCACCTTGCTCCTGCCGA
GAAAGTATCCATCATGGCTGATGCAATGCGGCGGCTGCATACGCTTGATCCGGCTACCTGCCCATTCGAC
CACCAAGCGAAACATCGCATCGAGCGAGCACGTACTCGGATGGAAGCCGGTCTTGTCGATCAGGATGATC
TGGACGAAGAGCATCAGGGGCTCGCGCCAGCCGAACTGTTCGCCAGGCTCAAGGCGCGCATGCCCGACGG
CGAGGATCTCGTCGTGACCCATGGCGATGCCTGCTTGCCGAATATCATGGTGGAAAATGGCCGCTTTTCT
GGATTCATCGACTGTGGCCGGCTGGGTGTGGCGGACCGCTATCAGGACATAGCGTTGGCTACCCGTGATA
TTGCTGAAGAGCTTGGCGGCGAATGGGCTGACCGCTTCCTCGTGCTTTACGGTATCGCCGCTCCCGATTC
GCAGCGCATCGCCTTCTATCGCCTTCTTGACGAGTTCTTCTGAGCGGGACTCTGGGGTTCGAAATGACCG
ACCAAGCGACGCCCAACCTGCCATCACGAGATTTCGATTCCACCGCCGCCTTCTATGAAAGGTTGGGCTT
CGGAATCGTTTTCCGGGACGCCGGCTGGATGATCCTCCAGCGCGGGGATCTCATGCTGGAGTTCTTCGCC
CACCCCAACTTGTTTATTGCAGCTTATAATGGTTACAAATAAAGCAATAGCATCACAAATTTCACAAATA
AAGCATTTTTTTCACTGCATTCTAGTTGTGGTTTGTCCAAACTCATCAATGTATCTTATCATGTCTGTAT
ACCGTCGACCTCTAGCTAGAGCTTGGCGTAATCATGGTCATAGCTGTTTCCTGTGTGAAATTGTTATCCG
CTCACAATTCCACACAACATACGAGCCGGAAGCATAAAGTGTAAAGCCTGGGGTGCCTAATGAGTGAGCT
AACTCACATTAATTGCGTTGCGCTCACTGCCCGCTTTCCAGTCGGGAAACCTGTCGTGCCAGCTGCATTA
ATGAATCGGCCAACGCGCGGGGAGAGGCGGTTTGCGTATTGGGCGCTCTTCCGCTTCCTCGCTCACTGAC
TCGCTGCGCTCGGTCGTTCGGCTGCGGCGAGCGGTATCAGCTCACTCAAAGGCGGTAATACGGTTATCCA
CAGAATCAGGGGATAACGCAGGAAAGAACATGTGAGCAAAAGGCCAGCAAAAGGCCAGGAACCGTAAAAA
GGCCGCGTTGCTGGCGTTTTTCCATAGGCTCCGCCCCCCTGACGAGCATCACAAAAATCGACGCTCAAGT
CAGAGGTGGCGAAACCCGACAGGACTATAAAGATACCAGGCGTTTCCCCCTGGAAGCTCCCTCGTGCGCT
CTCCTGTTCCGACCCTGCCGCTTACCGGATACCTGTCCGCCTTTCTCCCTTCGGGAAGCGTGGCGCTTTC
TCATAGCTCACGCTGTAGGTATCTCAGTTCGGTGTAGGTCGTTCGCTCCAAGCTGGGCTGTGTGCACGAA
CCCCCCGTTCAGCCCGACCGCTGCGCCTTATCCGGTAACTATCGTCTTGAGTCCAACCCGGTAAGACACG
ACTTATCGCCACTGGCAGCAGCCACTGGTAACAGGATTAGCAGAGCGAGGTATGTAGGCGGTGCTACAGA
GTTCTTGAAGTGGTGGCCTAACTACGGCTACACTAGAAGAACAGTATTTGGTATCTGCGCTCTGCTGAAG
CCAGTTACCTTCGGAAAAAGAGTTGGTAGCTCTTGATCCGGCAAACAAACCACCGCTGGTAGCGGTGGTT
TTTTTGTTTGCAAGCAGCAGATTACGCGCAGAAAAAAAGGATCTCAAGAAGATCCTTTGATCTTTTCTAC
GGGGTCTGACGCTCAGTGGAACGAAAACTCACGTTAAGGGATTTTGGTCATGAGATTATCAAAAAGGATC
TTCACCTAGATCCTTTTAAATTAAAAATGAAGTTTTAAATCAATCTAAAGTATATATGAGTAAACTTGGT
CTGACAGTTACCAATGCTTAATCAGTGAGGCACCTATCTCAGCGATCTGTCTATTTCGTTCATCCATAGT
TGCCTGACTCCCCGTCGTGTAGATAACTACGATACGGGAGGGCTTACCATCTGGCCCCAGTGCTGCAATG
ATACCGCGAGACCCACGCTCACCGGCTCCAGATTTATCAGCAATAAACCAGCCAGCCGGAAGGGCCGAGC
GCAGAAGTGGTCCTGCAACTTTATCCGCCTCCATCCAGTCTATTAATTGTTGCCGGGAAGCTAGAGTAAG
TAGTTCGCCAGTTAATAGTTTGCGCAACGTTGTTGCCATTGCTACAGGCATCGTGGTGTCACGCTCGTCG
TTTGGTATGGCTTCATTCAGCTCCGGTTCCCAACGATCAAGGCGAGTTACATGATCCCCCATGTTGTGCA
AAAAAGCGGTTAGCTCCTTCGGTCCTCCGATCGTTGTCAGAAGTAAGTTGGCCGCAGTGTTATCACTCAT
GGTTATGGCAGCACTGCATAATTCTCTTACTGTCATGCCATCCGTAAGATGCTTTTCTGTGACTGGTGAG
TACTCAACCAAGTCATTCTGAGAATAGTGTATGCGGCGACCGAGTTGCTCTTGCCCGGCGTCAATACGGG
ATAATACCGCGCCACATAGCAGAACTTTAAAAGTGCTCATCATTGGAAAACGTTCTTCGGGGCGAAAACT
CTCAAGGATCTTACCGCTGTTGAGATCCAGTTCGATGTAACCCACTCGTGCACCCAACTGATCTTCAGCA
TCTTTTACTTTCACCAGCGTTTCTGGGTGAGCAAAAACAGGAAGGCAAAATGCCGCAAAAAAGGGAATAA
GGGCGACACGGAAATGTTGAATACTCATACTCTTCCTTTTTCAATATTATTGAAGCATTTATCAGGGTTA
TTGTCTCATGAGCGGATACATATTTGAATGTATTTAGAAAAATAAACAAATAGGGGTTCCGCGCACATTT
CCCCGAAAAGTGCCACCTGACGTCGACGGATCGGGAGATCTCCCGATCCCCTATGGTGCACTCTCAGTAC
AATCTGCTCTGATGCCGCATAGTTAAGCCAGTATCTGCTCCCTGCTTGTGTGTTGGAGGTCGCTGAGTAG
TGCGCGAGCAAAATTTAAGCTACAACAAGGCAAGGCTTGACCGACAATTGCATGAAGAATCTGCTTAGGG
TTAGGCGTTTTGCGCTGCTTCGCGATGTACGGGCCAGATATACGCGTTGACATTGATTATTGACTAGTTA
TTAATAGTAATCAATTACGGGGTCATTAGTTCATAGCCCATATATGGAGTTCCGCGTTACATAACTTACG
GTAAATGGCCCGCCTGGCTGACCGCCCAACGACCCCCGCCCATTGACGTCAATAATGACGTATGTTCCCA
TAGTAACGCCAATAGGGACTTTCCATTGACGTCAATGGGTGGAGTATTTACGGTAAACTGCCCACTTGGC
AGTACATCAAGTGTATCATATGCCAAGTACGCCCCCTATTGACGTCAATGACGGTAAATGGCCCGCCTGG
CATTATGCCCAGTACATGACCTTATGGGACTTTCCTACTTGGCAGTACATCTACGTATTAGTCATCGCTA
TTACCATGGTGATGCGGTTTTGGCAGTACATCAATGGGCGTGGATAGCGGTTTGACTCACGGGGATTTCC
AAGTCTCCACCCCATTGACGTCAATGGGAGTTTGTTTTGGCACCAAAATCAACGGGACTTTCCAAAATGT
CGTAACAACTCCGCCCCATTGACGCAAATGGGCGGTAGGCGTGTACGGTGGGAGGTCTATATAAGCAGAG
CTCTCTGGCTAACTAGAGAACCCACTGCTTACTGGCTTATCGAAATTAATACGACTCACTATAGGGAGAC
CCAAGCTTGCGGCCGCCACCATGGTGCGGGGTTCT
